>Addgene plasmid #154220 | Axin1_HA in pRK5 | addgene full sequence | sequence record 315807 | Addgene NGS Result
GACATTGATTATTGACTAGTTATTAATAGTAATCAATTACGGGGTCATTAGTTCATAGCCCATATATGGA
GTTCCGCGTTACATAACTTACGGTAAATGGCCCGCCTGGCTGACCGCCCAACGACCCCCGCCCATTGACG
TCAATAATGACGTATGTTCCCATAGTAACGCCAATAGGGACTTTCCATTGACGTCAATGGGTGGAGTATT
TACGGTAAACTGCCCACTTGGCAGTACATCAAGTGTATCATATGCCAAGTACGCCCCCTATTGACGTCAA
TGACGGTAAATGGCCCGCCTGGCATTATGCCCAGTACATGACCTTATGGGACTTTCCTACTTGGCAGTAC
ATCTACGTATTAGTCATCGCTATTACCATGGTGATGCGGTTTTGGCAGTACATCAATGGGCGTGGATAGC
GGTTTGACTCACGGGGATTTCCAAGTCTCCACCCCATTGACGTCAATGGGAGTTTGTTTTGGCACCAAAA
TCAACGGGACTTTCCAAAATGTCGTAACAACTCCGCCCCATTGACGCAAATGGGCGGTAGGCGTGTACGG
TGGGAGGTCTATATAAGCAGAGCTCGTTTAGTGAACCGTCAGATCGCCTGGAGACGCCATCCACGCTGTT
TTGACCTCCATAGAAGACACCGGGACCGATCCAGCCTCCGCGGCCGGGAACGGTGCATTGGAACGCGGAT
TCCCCGTGCCAAGAGTGACGTAAGTACCGCCTATAGAGTCTATAGGCCCACCCCCTTGGCTTCGTTAGAA
CGCGGCTACAATTAATACATAACCTTATGTATCATACACATACGATTTAGGTGACACTATAGAATAACAT
CCACTTTGCCTTTCTCTCCACAGGTGTCCACTCCCAGGTCCAACTGCACCTCGGTTCTATCGATTGAATT
CGTCGACGCCACCATGAATATCCAAGAGCAGGGTTTCCCCTTGGACCTCGGAGCAAGTTTCACCGAAGAT
GCTCCCCGACCCCCAGTGCCTGGTGAGGAGGGAGAACTGGTGTCCACAGACCCGAGGCCCGCCAGCTACA
GTTTCTGCTCCGGGAAAGGTGTTGGCATTAAAGGTGAGACTTCGACGGCCACTCCGAGGCGCTCGGATCT
GGACCTGGGGTATGAGCCTGAGGGCAGTGCCTCCCCCACCCCACCATACTTGAAGTGGGCTGAGTCACTG
CATTCCCTGCTGGATGACCAAGATGGGATAAGCCTGTTCAGGACTTTCCTGAAGCAGGAGGGCTGTGCCG
ACTTGCTGGACTTCTGGTTTGCCTGCACTGGCTTCAGGAAGCTGGAGCCCTGTGACTCGAACGAGGAGAA
GAGGCTGAAGCTGGCGAGAGCCATCTACCGAAAGTACATTCTTGATAACAATGGCATCGTGTCCCGGCAG
ACCAAGCCAGCCACCAAGAGCTTCATAAAGGGCTGCATCATGAAGCAGCTGATCGATCCTGCCATGTTTG
ACCAGGCCCAGACCGAAATCCAGGCCACTATGGAGGAAAACACCTATCCCTCCTTCCTTAAGTCTGATAT
TTATTTGGAATATACGAGGACAGGCTCGGAGAGCCCCAAAGTCTGTAGTGACCAGAGCTCTGGGTCAGGG
ACAGGGAAGGGCATATCTGGATACCTGCCGACCTTAAATGAAGATGAGGAATGGAAGTGTGACCAGGACA
TGGACGAGGACGATGGCAGAGACGCTGCTCCCCCCGGAAGACTCCCTCAGAAGCTGCTCCTGGAGACAGC
TGCCCCGAGGGTCTCCTCCAGTAGACGGTACAGCGAAGGCAGAGAGTTCAGGTATGGATCCTGGCGGGAG
CCAGTCAACCCCTATTATGTCAATGCCGGCTATGCCCTGGCCCCAGCCACCAGTGCCAACGACAGCGAGC
AGCAGAGCCTGTCCAGCGATGCAGACACCCTGTCCCTCACGGACAGCAGCGTGGATGGGATCCCCCCATA
CAGGATCCGTAAGCAGCACCGCAGGGAGATGCAGGAGAGCGTGCAGGTCAATGGGCGGGTGCCCCTACCT
CACATTCCCCGCACGTACCGGGTGCCGAAGGAGGTCCGCGTGGAGCCTCAGAAGTTCGCGGAGGAGCTCA
TCCACCGCCTGGAGGCTGTGCAGCGCACGCGGGAGGCCGAGGAGAAGCTGGAGGAGCGGCTGAAGCGCGT
GCGCATGGAGGAGGAAGGTGAGGACGGCGATCCATCATCAGGGCCCCCAGGGCCGTGTCACAAGCTGCCT
CCCGCCCCCGCTTGGCACCACTTCCCGCCCCGCTGTGTGGACATGGGCTGTGCCGGGCTCCGGGATGCAC
ACGAGGAGAACCCTGAGAGCATCCTGGACGAGCACGTACAGCGTGTGCTGAGGACACCTGGCCGCCAGTC
GCCTGGGCCTGGCCATCGCTCCCCGGACAGTGGGCACGTGGCCAAGATGCCAGTGGCACTGGGGGGTGCC
GCCTCGGGGCACGGGAAGCACGTACCCAAGTCAGGGGCGAAGCTGGACGCGGCCGGCCTGCACCACCACC
GACACGTCCACCACCACGTCCACCACAGCACAGCCCGGCCCAAGGAGCAGGTGGAGGCCGAGGCCACCCG
CAGGGCCCAGAGCAGCTTCGCCTGGGGCCTGGAACCACACAGCCATGGGGCAAGGTCCCGAGGCTACTCA
GAGAGTGTTGGCGCTGCCCCCAACGCCAGTGATGGCCTCGCCCACAGTGGGAAGGTGGGCGTGGCGTGCA
AAAGAAATGCCAAGAAGGCCGAGTCGGGGAAGAGCGCCAGCACCGAGGTGCCAGGTGCCTCGGAGGATGC
GGAGAAGAACCAGAAAATCATGCAGTGGATCATTGAGGGGGAAAAGGAGATCAGCAGGCACCGCAGGACC
GGCCACGGGTCTTCGGGGACGAGGAAGCCACAGCCCCATGAGAACTCCAGACCCTTGTCCCTTGAGCACC
CCTGGGCCGGCCCTCAGCTCCGGACCTCCGTGCAGCCCTCCCACCTCTTCATCCAAGACCCCACCATGCC
ACCCCACCCAGCTCCCAACCCCCTAACCCAGCTGGAGGAGGCGCGCCGACGTCTGGAGGAGGAAGAAAAG
AGAGCCAGCCGAGCACCCTCCAAGCAGAGGACAAGATCGCAGAGGAAGGTGGGCGGCGGGAGTGCCCAGC
CGTGTGACAGCATCGTTGTGGCGTACTACTTCTGCGGGGAACCCATCCCCTACCGCACCCTGGTGAGGGG
CCGCGCTGTCACCCTGGGCCAGTTCAAGGAGCTGCTGACCAAAAAGGGCAGCTACAGATACTACTTCAAG
AAAGTGAGCGACGAGTTTGACTGTGGGGTGGTGTTTGAGGAGGTTCGAGAGGACGAGGCCGTCCTGCCCG
TCTTTGAGGAGAAGATCATCGGCAAAGTGGAGAAGGTGGACGCGGCCGCAGGAGGTGGAGGTTACCCCTA
TGATGTGCCTGACTACGCATGATAAGGATCCCCAGCTTGGCCGCCATGGCCCAACTTGTTTATTGCAGCT
TATAATGGTTACAAATAAAGCAATAGCATCACAAATTTCACAAATAAAGCATTTTTTTCACTGCATTCTA
GTTGTGGTTTGTCCAAACTCATCAATGTATCTTATCATGTCTGGATCGGGAATTAATTCGGCGCAGCACC
ATGGCCTGAAATAACCTCTGAAAGAGGAACTTGGTTAGGTACCTTCTGAGGCGGAAAGAACCAGCTGTGG
AATGTGTGTCAGTTAGGGTGTGGAAAGTCCCCAGGCTCCCCAGCAGGCAGAAGTATGCAAAGCATGCATC
TCAATTAGTCAGCAACCAGGTGTGGAAAGTCCCCAGGCTCCCCAGCAGGCAGAAGTATGCAAAGCATGCA
TCTCAATTAGTCAGCAACCATAGTCCCGCCCCTAACTCCGCCCATCCCGCCCCTAACTCCGCCCAGTTCC
GCCCATTCTCCGCCCCATGGCTGACTAATTTTTTTTATTTATGCAGAGGCCGAGGCCGCCTCGGCCTCTG
AGCTATTCCAGAAGTAGTGAGGAGGCTTTTTTGGAGGCCTAGGCTTTTGCAAAAAGCTGTTAACAGCTTG
GCACTGGCCGTCGTTTTACAACGTCGTGACTGGGAAAACCCTGGCGTTACCCAACTTAATCGCCTTGCAG
CACATCCCCCTTTCGCCAGCTGGCGTAATAGCGAAGAGGCCCGCACCGATCGCCCTTCCCAACAGTTGCG
CAGCCTGAATGGCGAATGGCGCCTGATGCGGTATTTTCTCCTTACGCATCTGTGCGGTATTTCACACCGC
ATA
[142 nt withheld, positions 4274-4415]
C
[141 nt withheld, positions 4417-4557]
CCTTTGACGTTGGAGTCCACGTTCTTT
[37 nt withheld, positions 4585-4621]
ACCCTATCTCGGGCTATTCTTTTGATTTATAAGGGATTTTGCCGATTTCGGCCTATTGGTTAAAAAATGA
GCTGATTTAACAAAAATTTAACGCGAATTTTAACAAAATATTAACGTTTACAATTTTATGGTGCACTCTC
AGTACAATCTGCTCTGATGCCGCATAGTTAAGCCAGCCCCGACACCCGCCAACACCCGCTGACGCGCCCT
GACGGGCTTGTCTGCTCCCGGCATCCGCTTACAGACAAGCTGTGACCGTCTCCGGGAGCTGCATGTGTCA
GAGGTTTTCACCGTCATCACCGAAACGCGCGAGACGAAAGGGCCTCGTGATACGCCTATTTTTATAGGTT
AATGTCATGATAATAATGGTTTCTTAGACGTCAGGTGGCACTTTTCGGGGAAATGTGCGCGGAACCCCTA
TTTGTTTATTTTTCTAAATACATTCAAATATGTATCCGCTCATGAGACAATAACCCTGATAAATGCTTCA
ATAATATTGAAAAAGGAAGAGTATGAGTATTCAACATTTCCGTGTCGCCCTTATTCCCTTTTTTGCGGCA
TTTTGCCTTCCTGTTTTTGCTCACCCAGAAACGCTGGTGAAAGTAAAAGATGCTGAAGATCAGTTGGGTG
CACGAGTGGGTTACATCGAACTGGATCTCAACAGCGGTAAGATCCTTGAGAGTTTTCGCCCCGAAGAACG
TTTTCCAATGATGAGCACTTTTAAAGTTCTGCTATGTGGCGCGGTATTATCCCGTATTGACGCCGGGCAA
GAGCAACTCGGTCGCCGCATACACTATTCTCAGAATGACTTGGTTGAGTACTCACCAGTCACAGAAAAGC
ATCTTACGGATGGCATGACAGTAAGAGAATTATGCAGTGCTGCCATAACCATGAGTGATAACACTGCGGC
CAACTTACTTCTGACAACGATCGGAGGACCGAAGGAGCTAACCGCTTTTTTGCACAACATGGGGGATCAT
GTAACTCGCCTTGATCGTTGGGAACCGGAGCTGAATGAAGCCATACCAAACGACGAGCGTGACACCACGA
TGCCTGTAGCAATGGCAACAACGTTGCGCAAACTATTAACTGGCGAACTACTTACTCTAGCTTCCCGGCA
ACAATTAATAGACTGGATGGAGGCGGATAAAGTTGCAGGACCACTTCTGCGCTCGGCCCTTCCGGCTGGC
TGGTTTATTGCTGATAAATCTGGAGCCGGTGAGCGTGGGTCTCGCGGTATCATTGCAGCACTGGGGCCAG
ATGGTAAGCCCTCCCGTATCGTAGTTATCTACACGACGGGGAGTCAGGCAACTATGGATGAACGAAATAG
ACAGATCGCTGAGATAGGTGCCTCACTGATTAAGCATTGGTAACTGTCAGACCAAGTTTACTCATATATA
CTTTAGATTGATTTAAAACTTCATTTTTAATTTAAAAGGATCTAGGTGAAGATCCTTTTTGATAATCTCA
TGACCAAAATCCCTTAACGTGAGTTTTCGTTCCACTGAGCGTCAGACCCCGTAGAAAAGATCAAAGGATC
TTCTTGAGATCCTTTTTTTCTGCGCGTAATCTGCTGCTTGCAAACAAAAAAACCACCGCTACCAGCGGTG
GTTTGTTTGCCGGATCAAGAGCTACCAACTCTTTTTCCGAAGGTAACTGGCTTCAGCAGAGCGCAGATAC
CAAATACTGTTCTTCTAGTGTAGCCGTAGTTAGGCCACCACTTCAAGAACTCTGTAGCACCGCCTACATA
CCTCGCTCTGCTAATCCTGTTACCAGTGGCTGCTGCCAGTGGCGATAAGTCGTGTCTTACCGGGTTGGAC
TCAAGACGATAGTTACCGGATAAGGCGCAGCGGTCGGGCTGAACGGGGGGTTCGTGCACACAGCCCAGCT
TGGAGCGAACGACCTACACCGAACTGAGATACCTACAGCGTGAGCTATGAGAAAGCGCCACGCTTCCCGA
AGGGAGAAAGGCGGACAGGTATCCGGTAAGCGGCAGGGTCGGAACAGGAGAGCGCACGAGGGAGCTTCCA
GGGGGAAACGCCTGGTATCTTTATAGTCCTGTCGGGTTTCGCCACCTCTGACTTGAGCGTCGATTTTTGT
GATGCTCGTCAGGGGGGCGGAGCCTATGGAAAAACGCCAGCAACGCGGCCTTTTTACGGTTCCTGGCCTT
TTGCTGGCCTTTTGCTCACATGTTCTTTCCTGCGTTATCCCCTGATTCTGTGGATAACCGTATTACCGCC
TTTGAGTGAGCTGATACCGCTCGCCGCAGCCGAACGACCGAGCGCAGCGAGTCAGTGAGCGAGGAAGCGG
AAGAGCGCCCAATACGCAAACCGCCTCTCCCCGCGCGTTGGCCGATTCATTAATGCAGCTGGCACGACAG
GTTTCCCGACTGGAAAGCGGGCAGTGAGCGCAACGCAATTAATGTGAGTTAGCTCACTCATTAGGCACCC
CAGGCTTTACACTTTATGCTTCCGGCTCGTATGTTGTGTGGAATTGTGAGCGGATAACAATTTCACACAG
GAAACAGCTATGACATGATTACGAATTAATTCGAGCTCGCCC
Features (pLannotate 1.2.2; 20 found; start..end, strand, type, name):
      1..380     +  enhancer       CMV enhancer: human cytomegalovirus immediate early enhancer
    381..584     +  promoter       CMV promoter: human cytomegalovirus (CMV) immediate early promoter
    720..763     +  intron         CMV intron (fragment): modified intron A from human cytomegalovirus
    815..833     +  promoter       SP6 promoter: promoter for bacteriophage SP6 RNA polymerase
    837..874     +  CDS            IgH signal sequence (fragment): signal sequence from the mouse immunoglobulin heavy chain variable region
    924..3401    +  CDS            AXIN1: AXIN1_HUMAN - Also known as AXIN. Experimental evidence at protein level: Swiss-Prot protein existence level 1. Component of the beta-catenin destruction complex required for regulating CTNNB1 levels through phosphorylation and ubiquitination, and modulating Wnt-signaling (PubMed:12192039, PubMed:27098453). Controls dorsoventral patterning via two opposing effects; down-regulates CTNNB1 to inhibit the Wnt signaling pathway and ventralize embryos, but also dorsalizes embryos by activating a Wnt- independent JNK signaling pathway (PubMed:12192039). In Wnt signaling, probably facilitates the phos
   3483..3617    +  polyA_signal   SV40 poly(A) signal: SV40 polyadenylation signal
   3686..4043    +  promoter       SV40 promoter: SV40 enhancer and early promoter
   4062..4216    +  CDS            lacZα (fragment): LacZα fragment of β-galactosidase; lacZ fragment
   4222..4273    -  misc_feature   bom (fragment): basis of mobility region from pBR322
   4292..4672    +  rep_origin     M13 ori (sequence partly withheld): M13 bacteriophage origin of replication; arrow indicates direction of (+) strand synthesis
   4748..4797    -  misc_feature   bom (fragment): basis of mobility region from pBR322
   4899..4934    -  CDS            rop (fragment): Rop protein, which maintains plasmids at low copy number; rop
   5029..5133    +  promoter       AmpR promoter: bla
   5134..5994    +  CDS            AmpR: β-lactamase; bla; confers resistance to ampicillin, carbenicillin, and related antibiotics
   6165..6753    +  rep_origin     ori: high-copy-number ColE1/pMB1/pBR322/pUC origin of replication
   6936..7028    +  CDS            lacI (fragment): lac repressor; lacI; The lac repressor binds to the lac operator to inhibit transcription in E. coli. This inhibition can be relieved by adding lactose or isopropyl-β-D-thiogalactopyranoside (IPTG).
   7041..7062    +  protein_bind   CAP binding site: CAP binding activates transcription in the presence of cAMP. E. coli catabolite activator protein
   7077..7107    +  promoter       lac promoter: promoter for the E. coli lac operon
   7115..7131    +  protein_bind   lac operator: The lac repressor binds to the lac operator to inhibit transcription in E. coli. This inhibition can be relieved by adding lactose or isopropyl-β-D-thiogalactopyranoside (IPTG). lac repressor encoded by lacI
