[The description below was written by a language model from this plasmid's Addgene catalogue record and pLannotate feature annotations shown in this document.]
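Description:
Axin1_HA in pRK5 is a mammalian expression plasmid for transient transfection, carrying the human AXIN1 cDNA in the pRK5 backbone. It is propagated in E. coli as a high-copy plasmid through a ColE1/pUC-type origin and selected with ampicillin via the β-lactamase gene. The sequenced record is about 7.2 kb. It also contains an M13 phage origin for single-stranded DNA production, along with backbone remnants with no role in the expression cassette: fragments of lacZα, lacI, rop and bom, plus the lac promoter and operator.

Expression is driven by the human cytomegalovirus immediate-early enhancer and promoter, followed by a fragment of the CMV intron and an SP6 promoter, which can serve for in vitro transcription or as a sequencing primer site. A short fragment annotated as an IgH signal sequence lies between SP6 and the insert and appears to be a vector remnant. The AXIN1 coding region, cloned between SalI and NotI sites that are both retained, is terminated by an SV40 polyadenylation signal. An SV40 enhancer/early promoter region sits downstream. AXIN1 is a scaffold component of the β-catenin destruction complex and a negative regulator of Wnt signalling.

The record is inconsistent about the epitope tag. The name and stated purpose describe a C-terminal HA tag, whereas the tag field lists an N-terminal FLAG on the backbone, and the feature table annotates neither. The annotated AXIN1 match is also somewhat shorter than the stated 2,637 bp insert. Tag identity and position should therefore be checked against the sequence. The associated work concerns nutrient signalling to mTORC1.
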