Addgene plasmid #154220: Axin1_HA in pRK5
Purpose: C-terminal HA-tagged AXIN1 cDNA expression vector for transfections
Depositing lab: David Sabatini. Depositing organization: Whitehead Institute for Biomedical Research. Publication: Dihydroxyacetone phosphate signals glucose availability to mTORC1. Orozco JM, Krawczyk PA, Scaria SM, Cangelosi AL, Chan SH, Kunchok T, Lewis CA, Sabatini DM. Nat Metab. 2020 Sep;2(9):893-901. doi: 10.1038/s42255-020-0250-5. Epub 2020 Jul 27. PubMed 32719541.
Backbone
  Vector backbone: pRK5
  Vector type: Mammalian Expression
Growth in bacteria
  Bacterial resistance: Ampicillin, 100 μg/mL
  Growth temperature: 37°C
  Growth strain: DH5alpha
  Copy number: High Copy
Gene/Insert
  Gene/Insert name: AXIN1
  Species: H. sapiens (human)
  Insert size (bp): 2637
  Entrez Gene: AXIN1 (a.k.a. AXIN, PPP1R49)
  Promoter: CMV
  Tag / fusion protein: FLAG (N terminal on backbone)
  Cloning method: Restriction Enzyme; 5′ cloning site SalI (not destroyed); 3′ cloning site NotI (not destroyed)
  Sequencing primers: 5′ ATTTAGGTGACACTATAG
Terms and licenses: Academic/Nonprofit Terms; Industry Terms: Not Available to Industry
How to cite: Axin1_HA in pRK5 was a gift from David Sabatini (Addgene plasmid # 154220 ; http://n2t.net/addgene:154220 ; RRID:Addgene_154220)
